>Addgene plasmid #34684 | wt HA-dynamin 2 pcDNA3.1 | addgene partial sequence | sequence record 42861 | CMV-F 5'-CGCAAATGGGCGGTAGGCGTG-3'
TCTCTGGCTACTAGAAGAACCCACTGCTTACTGGCTTATCGAAATTAATACGACTCACTATAGGGAGACC
CAAGCTGGCTAGCGTTTAAACGGGCCCTCTAGACTCGAGCGGCCGCCACTGTGCTGGATATCTGCAGAAT
TCCTGCAGCCCGGGGGATCCAAGGAGCCGCCGCCATGGAGTATGATGTTCCTGATTATGCTCATATGGGC
AACCGCGGCATGGAAGAGCTCATCCCGCTGGTTAACAAGCTGCAGGACGCCTTCAGCTCCATCGGTCAGA
GCTGCCACCTGGACCTGCCGCAGATCGCCGTGGTGGGCGGCCAGAGCGCCGGCAAGAGTTCGGTGCTCGA
GAACTTCGTGGGCCGGGACTTCCTTCCACGAGGATCAGGAATTGTCACCCGGAGGCCTCTCATTCTGCAG
CTCATCTTTTCCAAAACAGAATATGCGGAGTTTTTGCACTGCAAGTCCAAAAAGTTTACAGACTTTGATG
AAGTCCGGCAGGAGATCGAAGCAGAGACTGACCGGGTCACAGGCACCAACAAAGGCATCTCCCCGGTGCC
CATCAACCTTCGGGTCTATTCACCACACGTGTTGAACTTGACCCTCATCGACCTCCCAGGCATCACTAAG
GTGCCAGTGGGGGACCAGCCACCAGACATCGAGTACCAGATCAAGGACATGATCCTGCAGTTTATCAGCC
GGGAGAGCAGCCTCATTCTTGCCGTCACACCTGCCAACATGGACTTGGCCAACTCGGATGCCCTCAAGCT
GGCCAAGGAGGTGGACCCCCAAGGCCTGCGGACCATTGGTGTCATCACCAAGCTAGACCTG
