[The description below was written by a language model from this plasmid's Addgene catalogue record.]
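Description:
wt HA-dynamin 2 pcDNA3.1 is a mammalian expression plasmid built on the pcDNA3.1 backbone and carrying wild-type rat (Rattus norvegicus) dynamin 2, specified in the record as the "ba" splice form. The coding sequence was inserted by restriction cloning between EcoRI at the 5′ end and HindIII at the 3′ end, and both sites remain intact, so the insert can be excised or transferred with the same enzymes. The protein carries an N-terminal HA epitope tag, noted as a variant of the standard HA sequence, which allows the exogenous protein to be distinguished from endogenous dynamin by anti-HA immunoblotting, immunoprecipitation or immunofluorescence. However, recognition by a particular antibody may depend on the nature of the variant, which the record does not detail.

The plasmid is maintained in E. coli as a high-copy construct under ampicillin selection. No feature table is provided, so the promoter and other regulatory elements are not explicitly recorded. pcDNA3.1 vectors generally drive the insert from the CMV immediate-early promoter with a downstream polyadenylation signal, and commonly include a mammalian selection cassette, but the specific pcDNA3.1 version and marker are not stated here.

Dynamin 2 is the ubiquitously expressed large GTPase that mediates membrane fission, most notably the scission of clathrin-coated vesicles during endocytosis. The record states no purpose, but a tagged wild-type construct of this kind is typically used for transient or stable overexpression in cultured mammalian cells, for localization and interaction studies, and as the reference control alongside dynamin mutants in membrane trafficking experiments.
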