Addgene plasmid #34684: wt HA-dynamin 2 pcDNA3.1
Depositing lab: Sandra Schmid. Depositing organization: Scripps California (The Scripps Research Institute).
Backbone
  Vector backbone: pcDNA3.1
  Vector type: Mammalian Expression
Growth in bacteria
  Bacterial resistance: Ampicillin, 100 μg/mL
  Growth temperature: 37°C
  Growth strain: DH5alpha
  Copy number: High Copy
Gene/Insert
  Gene/Insert name: dynamin 2ba
  Species: R. norvegicus (rat)
  Tag / fusion protein: HA (variant) (N terminal on insert)
  Cloning method: Restriction Enzyme; 5′ cloning site EcoRI (not destroyed); 3′ cloning site HindIII (not destroyed)
  Sequencing primers: 5′ none
Terms and licenses: Academic/Nonprofit Terms; Industry Terms: Not Available to Industry
How to cite: wt HA-dynamin 2 pcDNA3.1 was a gift from Sandra Schmid (Addgene plasmid # 34684 ; http://n2t.net/addgene:34684 ; RRID:Addgene_34684)
