LOCUS       Exported 8747 bp ds-DNA circular SYN 12-MAY-2021
DEFINITION  synthetic circular DNA
ACCESSION   .
VERSION     .
KEYWORDS    wt HA-dynamin 2 pcDNA3.1
SOURCE      synthetic DNA construct
  ORGANISM  synthetic DNA construct
REFERENCE   1 (bases 1 to 8747)
  TITLE     wt HA-dynamin 1
  JOURNAL   Unpublished
REFERENCE   2 (bases 1 to 8747)
  AUTHORS   .
  TITLE     Direct Submission
  JOURNAL   Exported May 12, 2021 from SnapGene Server 1.1.58
            http://www.snapgene.com
FEATURES             Location/Qualifiers
     source          1..8747
                     /organism="synthetic DNA construct"
                     /mol_type="other DNA"
     primer_bind     complement(44..63)
                     /label=pRS-marker
                     /note="pRS vectors, use to sequence yeast selectable
                     marker"
     enhancer        235..614
                     /label=CMV enhancer
                     /note="human cytomegalovirus immediate early enhancer"
     promoter        615..818
                     /label=CMV promoter
                     /note="human cytomegalovirus (CMV) immediate early
                     promoter"
     primer_bind     769..789
                     /label=CMV-F
                     /note="Human CMV immediate early promoter, forward primer"
     primer_bind     863..882
                     /label=T7
                     /note="T7 promoter, forward primer"
     promoter        863..881
                     /label=T7 promoter
                     /note="promoter for bacteriophage T7 RNA polymerase"
     regulatory      986..995
                     /regulatory_class="other"
                     /note="vertebrate consensus sequence for strong initiation
                     of translation (Kozak, 1987)"
     CDS             1745..1756
                     /codon_start=1
                     /product="Factor Xa recognition and cleavage site"
                     /label=Factor Xa site
                     /translation="IEGR"
     polyA_signal    3858..3992
                     /label=SV40 poly(A) signal
                     /note="SV40 polyadenylation signal"
     primer_bind     complement(4341..4358)
                     /label=BGH-rev
                     /note="Bovine growth hormone terminator, reverse primer.
                     Also called BGH reverse"
     polyA_signal    4347..4571
                     /label=bGH poly(A) signal
                     /note="bovine growth hormone polyadenylation signal"
     rep_origin      4617..5045
                     /direction=RIGHT
                     /label=f1 ori
                     /note="f1 bacteriophage origin of replication; arrow
                     indicates direction of (+) strand synthesis"
     primer_bind     complement(4704..4723)
                     /label=F1ori-R
                     /note="F1 origin, reverse primer"
     primer_bind     4914..4935
                     /label=F1ori-F
                     /note="F1 origin, forward primer"
     primer_bind     complement(5054..5074)
                     /label=pBABE 3'
                     /note="SV40 enhancer, reverse primer for pBABE vectors"
     promoter        5059..5388
                     /label=SV40 promoter
                     /note="SV40 enhancer and early promoter"
     rep_origin      5239..5374
                     /label=SV40 ori
                     /note="SV40 origin of replication"
     primer_bind     5301..5320
                     /label=SV40pro-F
                     /note="SV40 promoter/origin, forward primer"
     CDS             5455..6249
                     /codon_start=1
                     /gene="aph(3')-II (or nptII)"
                     /product="aminoglycoside phosphotransferase from Tn5"
                     /label=NeoR/KanR
                     /note="confers resistance to neomycin, kanamycin, and G418
                     (Geneticin(R))"
                     /translation="MIEQDGLHAGSPAAWVERLFGYDWAQQTIGCSDAAVFRLSAQGRP
                     VLFVKTDLSGALNELQDEAARLSWLATTGVPCAAVLDVVTEAGRDWLLLGEVPGQDLLS
                     SHLAPAEKVSIMADAMRRLHTLDPATCPFDHQAKHRIERARTRMEAGLVDQDDLDEEHQ
                     GLAPAELFARLKARMPDGEDLVVTHGDACLPNIMVENGRFSGFIDCGRLGVADRYQDIA
                     LATRDIAEELGGEWADRFLVLYGIAAPDSQRIAFYRLLDEFF"
     primer_bind     complement(5509..5528)
                     /label=Neo-R
                     /note="Neomycin resistance gene, reverse primer"
     primer_bind     6119..6138
                     /label=Neo-F
                     /note="Neomycin resistance gene, forward primer"
     polyA_signal    6423..6544
                     /label=SV40 poly(A) signal
                     /note="SV40 polyadenylation signal"
     primer_bind     complement(6593..6609)
                     /label=M13 rev
                     /note="common sequencing primer, one of multiple similar
                     variants"
     primer_bind     complement(6593..6609)
                     /label=M13 Reverse
                     /note="In lacZ gene. Also called M13-rev"
     primer_bind     complement(6606..6628)
                     /label=M13/pUC Reverse
                     /note="In lacZ gene"
     protein_bind    6617..6633
                     /label=lac operator
                     /bound_moiety="lac repressor encoded by lacI"
                     /note="The lac repressor binds to the lac operator to
                     inhibit transcription in E. coli. This inhibition can be
                     relieved by adding lactose or
                     isopropyl-beta-D-thiogalactopyranoside (IPTG)."
     promoter        complement(6641..6671)
                     /label=lac promoter
                     /note="promoter for the E. coli lac operon"
     protein_bind    6686..6707
                     /label=CAP binding site
                     /bound_moiety="E. coli catabolite activator protein"
                     /note="CAP binding activates transcription in the presence
                     of cAMP."
     primer_bind     complement(6824..6841)
                     /label=L4440
                     /note="L4440 vector, forward primer"
     rep_origin      complement(6995..7580)
                     /direction=LEFT
                     /label=ori
                     /note="high-copy-number ColE1/pMB1/pBR322/pUC origin of
                     replication"
     primer_bind     complement(7075..7094)
                     /label=pBR322ori-F
                     /note="pBR322 origin, forward primer"
     CDS             complement(7751..8611)
                     /codon_start=1
                     /gene="bla"
                     /product="beta-lactamase"
                     /label=AmpR
                     /note="confers resistance to ampicillin, carbenicillin, and
                     related antibiotics"
                     /translation="MSIQHFRVALIPFFAAFCLPVFAHPETLVKVKDAEDQLGARVGYI
                     ELDLNSGKILESFRPEERFPMMSTFKVLLCGAVLSRIDAGQEQLGRRIHYSQNDLVEYS
                     PVTEKHLTDGMTVRELCSAAITMSDNTAANLLLTTIGGPKELTAFLHNMGDHVTRLDRW
                     EPELNEAIPNDERDTTMPVAMATTLRKLLTGELLTLASRQQLIDWMEADKVAGPLLRSA
                     LPAGWFIADKSGAGERGSRGIIAALGPDGKPSRIVVIYTTGSQATMDERNRQIAEIGAS
                     LIKHW"
     primer_bind     8374..8393
                     /label=Amp-R
                     /note="Ampicillin resistance gene, reverse primer"
     promoter        complement(8612..8716)
                     /gene="bla"
                     /label=AmpR promoter
ORIGIN
        1 gacggatcgg gagatctccc gatcccctat ggtgcactct cagtacaatc tgctctgatg
       61 ccgcatagtt aagccagtat ctgctccctg cttgtgtgtt ggaggtcgct gagtagtgcg
      121 cgagcaaaat ttaagctaca acaaggcaag gcttgaccga caattgcatg aagaatctgc
      181 ttagggttag gcgttttgcg ctgcttcgcg atgtacgggc cagatatacg cgttgacatt
      241 gattattgac tagttattaa tagtaatcaa ttacggggtc attagttcat agcccatata
      301 tggagttccg cgttacataa cttacggtaa atggcccgcc tggctgaccg cccaacgacc
      361 cccgcccatt gacgtcaata atgacgtatg ttcccatagt aacgccaata gggactttcc
      421 attgacgtca atgggtggag tatttacggt aaactgccca cttggcagta catcaagtgt
      481 atcatatgcc aagtacgccc cctattgacg tcaatgacgg taaatggccc gcctggcatt
      541 atgcccagta catgacctta tgggactttc ctacttggca gtacatctac gtattagtca
      601 tcgctattac catggtgatg cggttttggc agtacatcaa tgggcgtgga tagcggtttg
      661 actcacgggg atttccaagt ctccacccca ttgacgtcaa tgggagtttg ttttggcacc
      721 aaaatcaacg ggactttcca aaatgtcgta acaactccgc cccattgacg caaatgggcg
      781 gtaggcgtgt acggtgggag gtctatataa gcagagctct ctggctaact agagaaccca
      841 ctgcttactg gcttatcgaa attaatacga ctcactatag ggagacccaa gctggctagc
      901 gtttaaacgg gccctctaga ctcgagcggc cgccactgtg ctggatatct gcagaattcc
      961 tgcagcccgg gggatccaag gagccgccgc catggagtat gatgttcctg attatgctca
     1021 tatgggcaac cgcggcatgg aagagctcat cccgctggtt aacaagctgc aggacgcctt
     1081 cagctccatc ggtcagagct gccacctgga cctgccgcag atcgccgtgg tgggcggcca
     1141 gagcgccggc aagagttcgg tgctcgagaa cttcgtgggc cgggacttcc ttccacgagg
     1201 atcaggaatt gtcacccgga ggcctctcat tctgcagctc atcttttcca aaacagaata
     1261 tgcggagttt ttgcactgca agtccaaaaa gtttacagac tttgatgaag tccggcagga
     1321 gatcgaagca gagactgacc gggtcacagg caccaacaaa ggcatctccc cggtgcccat
     1381 caaccttcgg gtctattcac cacacgtgtt gaacttgacc ctcatcgacc tcccaggcat
     1441 cactaaggtg ccagttgggg accagccacc agacatcgag taccagatca aggacatgat
     1501 cctgcagttt atcagccggg agagcagcct cattcttgcc gtcacacctg ccaacatgga
     1561 cttggccaac tcggatgccc tcaagctggc caaggaggtg gacccccaag gcttgcggac
     1621 cattggtgtc atcaccaagc tagacctgat ggatgaaggc acagatgcca gggatgtcct
     1681 ggagaacaag ctcctgccct tgagaagagg ctacatcggc gtggttaacc gcagccagaa
     1741 agacatcgag ggcagaaagg acatccgggc agctctggca gctgagagga aattcttcct
     1801 ctcccaccca gcctaccggc acatggctga ccgcatgggt accccacact tgcagaaaac
     1861 actgaaccag caactgacca accacatccg ggagtcactg ccaaccctgc gcagcaagct
     1921 gcagagccaa ctgctgtccc tggagaagga agtggaagag tacaagaatt tccggcctga
     1981 cgaccccaca cgcaagacca aagccctgct gcagatggtc cagcagtttg gagtggactt
     2041 tgagaagcga atcgaaggct ctggagatca agtcgacacc ctggagctgt ctgggggcgc
     2101 ccgcatcaat cgcatcttcc acgagcgctt tccctttgag ctggtgaaga tggagtttga
     2161 cgagaaagac ctccgaagag agatcagcta cgccattaag aacatccacg gagtcagaac
     2221 tgggctcttc acgccggatt tggcgttcga ggccattgtg aaaaagcagg tggtcaagct
     2281 gaaagagccc tgtctgaaat gcgtggacct ggttatccag gagctaatca gtacagttag
     2341 gcaatgcacc agcaagctca gttcctaccc ccgccttcga gaggagaccg aacgcattgt
     2401 caccacctac atcagggagc gagaagggag aaccaaggac cagatccttc ttctgattga
     2461 cattgagcag tcctacatca acacaaacca tgaagacttc attggatttg ccaatgccca
     2521 gcagaggagc acgcagctga acaagaagag ggccatacct aaccaggggg agatcttggt
     2581 gatccgcagg ggctggttga ccatcaacaa catcagcttg atgaaaggcg gttccaagga
     2641 gtactggttc gtgctgactg ctgagtcgtt gtcttggtac aaggatgaag aggaaaaaga
     2701 aaagaagtac atgctgccac tagacaacct caaaatacgg gatgtggaga agggcttcat
     2761 gtccaacaag catgtgtttg ccatcttcaa cacagagcag aggaacgtct acaaggacct
     2821 gcgacagatc gaactggctt gtgactccca ggaagatgtg gacagctgga aggcttcgtt
     2881 cctgcgagct ggggtctacc cagagaagga ccaggcagag aacgaggatg gagcacaaga
     2941 gaacaccttc tccatggacc cgcagctgga gcggcaggtg gagaccatcc gcaacttggt
     3001 ggactcctat gtggccatca tcaacaagtc catccgggac ctcatgccaa agaccatcat
     3061 gcacctcatg atcaacaaca caaaggcctt catccaccat gagctgctag cctacctgta
     3121 ctcatcagca gaccagagca gcctcatgga ggagtcagct gagcaggctc agcggcggga
     3181 cgatatgctg cgcatgtacc atgcactcaa ggaagcgctc aacatcattg gggacatcag
     3241 caccagcacc gtgtccacgc ctgtgccccc acctgtcgat gatacttggc tccagaacac
     3301 cagcagccac agccccactc cacagcgcag acctgtgtcc agtgtgcacc cgccgggccg
     3361 cccacccgca gtgcggggcc ccacaccggg gcctcccctc attcctatgc ctgtgggggc
     3421 cacatcctcc ttctcggcac cccccatccc atcccggcct ggaccacaga atgtgtttgc
     3481 caacaatgac cccttctctg cgccacctca gataccgtct cggccagcac ggattccccc
     3541 tgggatccct ccaggagtgc ccagcagaag agcgcccgct gcgcccagcc ggcccaccat
     3601 tatccgccca gccgagccgt ccctgctcga ctaggctgca ggggacagtg ttctgggggg
     3661 gtcctcgtgt acctacagtg gtctgggccc tgctactgcc ccccatgctg ggaccaggct
     3721 ccccgtgggc aagcctgccc tctcctccct agccctagtg cacatgataa ggagggagag
     3781 ggtgggaagg aggcccaaac aaacagaact tgggggcttt gcactttggg gcgaggggga
     3841 gctcgtcagt tctagaggat ccagacatga taagatacat tgatgagttt ggacaaacca
     3901 caactagaat gcagtgaaaa aaatgcttta tttgtgaaat ttgtgatgct attgctttat
     3961 ttgtaaccat tataagctgc aataaacaag ttaacaacaa caattgcatt cattttatgt
     4021 ttcaggttca gggggaggtg tgggaggttt tttaaagcaa gtaaaacctc tacaaatgtg
     4081 gtatggctga ttatgatcct gcaagcctcg tcgtctggcc ggaccacgct atctgtgcaa
     4141 ggtccccgga cgcgcgctcc atgagcagag cgcccgccgc cgaggcaaga ctcgggcggc
     4201 gccctgcccg tcccaccagg tcaacaggcg gtaaccggcc tcttcatcgg gaatgcgcgc
     4261 gaccttcagc atcgccggca tgtcccctgg cggacgggaa gtatcagctc gaccaagctt
     4321 aagtttaaac cgctgatcag cctcgactgt gccttctagt tgccagccat ctgttgtttg
     4381 cccctccccc gtgccttcct tgaccctgga aggtgccact cccactgtcc tttcctaata
     4441 aaatgaggaa attgcatcgc attgtctgag taggtgtcat tctattctgg ggggtggggt
     4501 ggggcaggac agcaaggggg aggattggga agacaatagc aggcatgctg gggatgcggt
     4561 gggctctatg gcttctgagg cggaaagaac cagctggggc tctagggggt atccccnnnn
     4621 nnnnnnnnnn nnnnnnnnnn nnnnnnnnnn nnnnnnnnnn nnnnnnnnnn nnnnnnnnnn
     4681 nnnnnnnnnn nnnnnnnnnn nnnnnnnnnn nnnnnnnnnn nnnnnnnnnn nnnnnnnnnn
     4741 cnnnnnnnnn nnnnnnnnnn nnnnnnnnnn nnnnnnnnnn nnnnnnnnnn nnnnnnnnnn
     4801 nnnnnnnnnn nnnnnnnnnn nnnnnnnnnn nnannnnnnn nnnnnnnnnn nnnnnnnnnn
     4861 nnnnnnnnnn nnnnnnnnnn nncctttgac gttggagtcc acgttcttta atagtggact
     4921 cttgttccaa actggaacaa cactcaaccc tatctcggtc tattcttttg atttataagg
     4981 gattttgccg atttcggcct attggttaaa aaatgagctg atttaacaaa aatttaacgc
     5041 gaattaattc tgtggaatgt gtgtcagtta gggtgtggaa agtccccagg ctccccagca
     5101 ggcagaagta tgcaaagcat gcatctcaat tagtcagcaa ccaggtgtgg aaagtcccca
     5161 ggctccccag caggcagaag tatgcaaagc atgcatctca attagtcagc aaccatagtc
     5221 ccgcccctaa ctccgcccat cccgccccta actccgccca gttccgccca ttctccgccc
     5281 catggctgac taattttttt tatttatgca gaggccgagg ccgcctctgc ctctgagcta
     5341 ttccagaagt agtgaggagg cttttttgga ggcctaggct tttgcaaaaa gctcccggga
     5401 gcttgtatat ccattttcgg atctgatcaa gagacaggat gaggatcgtt tcgcatgatt
     5461 gaacaagatg gattgcacgc aggttctccg gccgcttggg tggagaggct attcggctat
     5521 gactgggcac aacagacaat cggctgctct gatgccgccg tgttccggct gtcagcgcag
     5581 gggcgcccgg ttctttttgt caagaccgac ctgtccggtg ccctgaatga actgcaggac
     5641 gaggcagcgc ggctatcgtg gctggccacg acgggcgttc cttgcgcagc tgtgctcgac
     5701 gttgtcactg aagcgggaag ggactggctg ctattgggcg aagtgccggg gcaggatctc
     5761 ctgtcatctc accttgctcc tgccgagaaa gtatccatca tggctgatgc aatgcggcgg
     5821 ctgcatacgc ttgatccggc tacctgccca ttcgaccacc aagcgaaaca tcgcatcgag
     5881 cgagcacgta ctcggatgga agccggtctt gtcgatcagg atgatctgga cgaagagcat
     5941 caggggctcg cgccagccga actgttcgcc aggctcaagg cgcgcatgcc cgacggcgag
     6001 gatctcgtcg tgacccatgg cgatgcctgc ttgccgaata tcatggtgga aaatggccgc
     6061 ttttctggat tcatcgactg tggccggctg ggtgtggcgg accgctatca ggacatagcg
     6121 ttggctaccc gtgatattgc tgaagagctt ggcggcgaat gggctgaccg cttcctcgtg
     6181 ctttacggta tcgccgctcc cgattcgcag cgcatcgcct tctatcgcct tcttgacgag
     6241 ttcttctgag cgggactctg gggttcgaaa tgaccgacca agcgacgccc aacctgccat
     6301 cacgagattt cgattccacc gccgccttct atgaaaggtt gggcttcgga atcgttttcc
     6361 gggacgccgg ctggatgatc ctccagcgcg gggatctcat gctggagttc ttcgcccacc
     6421 ccaacttgtt tattgcagct tataatggtt acaaataaag caatagcatc acaaatttca
     6481 caaataaagc atttttttca ctgcattcta gttgtggttt gtccaaactc atcaatgtat
     6541 cttatcatgt ctgtataccg tcgacctcta gctagagctt ggcgtaatca tggtcatagc
     6601 tgtttcctgt gtgaaattgt tatccgctca caattccaca caacatacga gccggaagca
     6661 taaagtgtaa agcctggggt gcctaatgag tgagctaact cacattaatt gcgttgcgct
     6721 cactgcccgc tttccagtcg ggaaacctgt cgtgccagct gcattaatga atcggccaac
     6781 gcgcggggag aggcggtttg cgtattgggc gctcttccgc ttcctcgctc actgactcgc
     6841 tgcgctcggt cgttcggctg cggcgagcgg tatcagctca ctcaaaggcg gtaatacggt
     6901 tatccacaga atcaggggat aacgcaggaa agaacatgtg agcaaaaggc cagcaaaagg
     6961 ccaggaaccg taaaaaggcc gcgttgctgg cgtttttcca taggctccgc ccccctgacg
     7021 agcatcacaa aaatcgacgc tcaagtcaga ggtggcgaaa cccgacagga ctataaagat
     7081 accaggcgtt tccccctgga agctccctcg tgcgctctcc tgttccgacc ctgccgctta
     7141 ccggatacct gtccgccttt ctcccttcgg gaagcgtggc gctttctcat agctcacgct
     7201 gtaggtatct cagttcggtg taggtcgttc gctccaagct gggctgtgtg cacgaacccc
     7261 ccgttcagcc cgaccgctgc gccttatccg gtaactatcg tcttgagtcc aacccggtaa
     7321 gacacgactt atcgccactg gcagcagcca ctggtaacag gattagcaga gcgaggtatg
     7381 taggcggtgc tacagagttc ttgaagtggt ggcctaacta cggctacact agaagaacag
     7441 tatttggtat ctgcgctctg ctgaagccag ttaccttcgg aaaaagagtt ggtagctctt
     7501 gatccggcaa acaaaccacc gctggtagcg gtttttttgt ttgcaagcag cagattacgc
     7561 gcagaaaaaa aggatctcaa gaagatcctt tgatcttttc tacggggtct gacgctcagt
     7621 ggaacgaaaa ctcacgttaa gggattttgg tcatgagatt atcaaaaagg atcttcacct
     7681 agatcctttt aaattaaaaa tgaagtttta aatcaatcta aagtatatat gagtaaactt
     7741 ggtctgacag ttaccaatgc ttaatcagtg aggcacctat ctcagcgatc tgtctatttc
     7801 gttcatccat agttgcctga ctccccgtcg tgtagataac tacgatacgg gagggcttac
     7861 catctggccc cagtgctgca atgataccgc gagacccacg ctcaccggct ccagatttat
     7921 cagcaataaa ccagccagcc ggaagggccg agcgcagaag tggtcctgca actttatccg
     7981 cctccatcca gtctattaat tgttgccggg aagctagagt aagtagttcg ccagttaata
     8041 gtttgcgcaa cgttgttgcc attgctacag gcatcgtggt gtcacgctcg tcgtttggta
     8101 tggcttcatt cagctccggt tcccaacgat caaggcgagt tacatgatcc cccatgttgt
     8161 gcaaaaaagc ggttagctcc ttcggtcctc cgatcgttgt cagaagtaag ttggccgcag
     8221 tgttatcact catggttatg gcagcactgc ataattctct tactgtcatg ccatccgtaa
     8281 gatgcttttc tgtgactggt gagtactcaa ccaagtcatt ctgagaatag tgtatgcggc
     8341 gaccgagttg ctcttgcccg gcgtcaatac gggataatac cgcgccacat agcagaactt
     8401 taaaagtgct catcattgga aaacgttctt cggggcgaaa actctcaagg atcttaccgc
     8461 tgttgagatc cagttcgatg taacccactc gtgcacccaa ctgatcttca gcatctttta
     8521 ctttcaccag cgtttctggg tgagcaaaaa caggaaggca aaatgccgca aaaaagggaa
     8581 taagggcgac acggaaatgt tgaatactca tactcttcct ttttcaatat tattgaagca
     8641 tttatcaggg ttattgtctc atgagcggat acatatttga atgtatttag aaaaataaac
     8701 aaataggggt tccgcgcaca tttccccgaa aagtgccacc tgacgtc
//
